>Addgene plasmid #199981 | YP40 | addgene full sequence | sequence record 405074 | Addgene NGS Result
GCGTTTTTTTTTTTTTCCCCGCGCCCCTCCTTGAATAGCATGTGAGGGGGCGGTGACTGAAATTTACAGA
GGGGCTAATCCAAAAAAATTTTTTCTTTTTTTCCGTATAAAAGCCGATAGGGTGGGCGAAGGGGCGCAGG
TCCTTTTTAAAAAACCAAGCAACTGCTTTTTAAGTAACTAACTTAAAGAGGAGAAAGGTACCATGGTCAG
TGTCATCAAAGAAGAAATGAAGATCAAGTTGCACATGGAAGGTAACGTTAATGGTCATGCCTTTGTTATT
GAAGGTGATGGTAAAGGTAAACCATACGATGGTACTCAAACTTTGAACTTGACTGTCAAAGAAGGTGCTC
CATTGCCATTCTCTTACGATATTTTGACTAACGCCTTCCAATACGGTAATAGAGCTTTTACTAAGTACCC
AGCCGATATCCCAGATTACTTTAAGCAAACTTTTCCAGAAGGTTACTCCTGGGAAAGAACTATGTCTTAC
GAAGATAACGCTATCTGCAACGTCAGATCCGAAATTTCTATGGAAGGTGATTGCTTCATCTACAAGATCA
GATTCGATGGTAAGAACTTTCCACCAAATGGTCCAGTCATGCAAAAAAAGACTTTGAAGTGGGAACCATC
CACCGAAATGATGTATGTTAGAGATGGTTTCTTGATGGGTGATGTCAATATGGCTTTGTTGTTGGAAGGT
GGTGGTCATCATAGATGTGATTTCAAGACTTCTTACAAGGCCAAGAAGGTTGTTCAATTGCCAGATGCTC
ATAAGATCGATCACAGAATCGAAATCTTGTCCCACGATAGAGATTACTCCAAGGTTAAGTTGTACGAAAA
CGCTGTTGCTAGAAACTCTTTGTTGCCATCTCAAGCTTCTAAGTAACATGTAATTAGTTATGTCACGCTT
ACATTCACGCCCTCCCCCCACATCCGCTCTAACCGAAAAGGAAGGAGTTAGACAACCTGAAGTCTAGGTC
CCTATTTATTTTTTTATAGTTATGTTAGTATTAAGAACGTTATTTATATTTCAAATTTTTCTTTTTTTTC
TGTACAGACGCGTGTACGCATGTAACATTATACTGAAAACCTTGCTTGAGAAGGTTTTGGGACGCTCGAA
GGCTTTGTGGAGGTCGACACGAGCGACTGAGTTCGGACGTCACGACCTGCCTGGATATCGTGCACCGCTC
GTGCACTGACGTCATGATCGACGAGTCGCACAGAGGCCTCTGACACTGACTCGACCTGACTAGCGTCGAG
CAGTGACGACCTGCCCGGGCACAGCAACTGTGCCACTCGTCTGATCCGTCGTCCCATCGGCTGAATCGAT
GCCTCGTCCCCGCCGGGTCACCCGGCCAGCGACATGGAGGCCCAGAATACCCTCCTTGACAGTCTTGACG
TGCGCAGCTCAGGGGCATGATGTGACTGTCGCCCGTACATTTAGCCCATACATCCCCATGTATAATCATT
TGCATCCATACATTTTGATGGCCGCACGGCGCGAAGCAAAAATTACGGCACCTCGCTGCAGACCTGCGAG
CAGGGAAACGCTCCCCTCACAGACGCGTTGAATTGTCCCCACGCCGCGCCCCTGTAGAGAAATATAAAAG
GTTAGGATTTGCCACTGAGGTTCTTCTTTCATATACTTCCTTTTAAAATCTTGCTAGGATACAGTTCTCA
CATCACATCCGAACATAAACAACCATGGGTAAAAAGCCTGAACTCACCGCGACGTCTGTCGAGAAGTTTC
TGATCGAAAAGTTCGACAGCGTCTCCGACCTGATGCAGCTCTCGGAGGGCGAAGAATCTCGTGCTTTCAG
CTTCGATGTAGGAGGGCGTGGATATGTCCTGCGGGTAAATAGCTGCGCCGATGGTTTCTACAAAGATCGT
TATGTTTATCGGCACTTTGCATCGGCCGCGCTCCCGATTCCGGAAGTGCTTGACATTGGGGAGTTCAGCG
AGAGCCTGACCTATTGCATCTCCCGCCGTGCACAGGGTGTCACGTTGCAAGACCTGCCTGAAACCGAACT
GCCCGCTGTTCTGCAGCCGGTCGCGGAGGCCATGGATGCGATCGCTGCGGCCGATCTTAGCCAGACGAGC
GGGTTCGGCCCATTCGGACCGCAAGGAATCGGTCAATACACTACATGGCGTGATTTCATATGCGCGATTG
CTGATCCCCATGTGTATCACTGGCAAACTGTGATGGACGACACCGTCAGTGCGTCCGTCGCGCAGGCTCT
CGATGAGCTGATGCTTTGGGCCGAGGACTGCCCCGAAGTCCGGCACCTCGTGCACGCGGATTTCGGCTCC
AACAATGTCCTGACGGACAATGGCCGCATAACAGCGGTCATTGACTGGAGCGAGGCGATGTTCGGGGATT
CCCAATACGAGGTCGCCAACATCTTCTTCTGGAGGCCGTGGTTGGCTTGTATGGAGCAACAGACGCGCTA
CTTCGAGCGGAGGCATCCGGAGCTTGCAGGATCGCCGCGGCTCCGGGCGTATATGCTCCGCATTGGTCTT
GACCAACTCTATCAGAGCTTGGTTGACGGCAATTTCGATGATGCAGCTTGGGCGCAGGGTCGATGCGACG
CAATCGTCCGATCCGGAGCCGGGACTGTCGGGCGTACACAAATCGCCCGCAGAAGCGCGGCCGTCTGGAC
CGATGGCTGTGTAGAAGTACTCGCCGATAGTGGAAACCGACGCCCCAGCACTCGTCCGAGGGCAAAGGAA
TAATCAGTACTGACAATAAAAAGATTCTTGTTTTCAAGAACTTGTCATTTGTATAGTTTTTTTATATTGT
AGTTGTTCTATTTTAATCAAATGTTAGCGTGATTTATATTTTTTTTCGCCTCGACATCATCTGCCCAGAT
GCGAAGTTAAGTGCGCAGAAAGTAATATCATGCGTCAATCGTATGTGAATGCTGGTCGCTATACTGCTAT
CGATGTGGCAGTGCGTCCAGCTCAGTCAGACTCAGTCCTGGTGTCGTCAGCCTGTGAGCAAAAGGCCAGC
AAAAGGCCAGGAACCGTAAAAAGGCCGCGTTGCTGGCGTTTTTCCATAGGCTCCGCCCCCCTGACGAGCA
TCACAAAAATCGACGCTCAAGTCAGAGGTGGCGAAACCCGACAGGACTATAAAGATACCAGGCGTTTCCC
CCTGGAAGCTCCCTCGTGCGCTCTCCTGTTCCGACCCTGCCGCTTACCGGATACCTGTCCGCCTTTCTCC
CTTCGGGAAGCGTGGCGCTTTCTCATAGCTCACGCTGTAGGTATCTCAGTTCGGTGTAGGTCGTTCGCTC
CAAGCTGGGCTGTGTGCACGAACCCCCCGTTCAGCCCGACCGCTGCGCCTTATCCGGTAACTATCGTCTT
GAGTCCAACCCGGTAAGACACGACTTATCGCCACTGGCAGCAGCCACTGGTAACAGGATTAGCAGAGCGA
GGTATGTAGGCGGTGCTACAGAGTTCTTGAAGTGGTGGCCTAACTACGGCTACACTAGAAGAACAGTATT
TGGTATCTGCGCTCTGCTGAAGCCAGTTACCTTCGGAAAAAGAGTTGGTAGCTCTTGATCCGGCAAACAA
ACCACCGCTGGTAGCGGTGGTTTTTTTGTTTGCAAGCAGCAGATTACGCGCAGAAAAAAAGGATCTCAAG
AAGATCCTTTGATCTTTTCTACGGGGTCTGACGCTCAGTGGAACGAAAACTCACGTTAAGGGATTTTGGT
CATGAGATTATCAAAAAGGATCTTCACCTAGATCCTTTTAAATTAAAAATGAAGTTTTAAATCAATCTAA
AGTATATATGAGTAAACTTGGTCTGACAGTTACCAATGCTTAATCAGTGAGGCACCTATCTCAGCGATCT
GTCTATTTCGTTCATCCATAGTTGCCTGACTCCCCGTCGTGTAGATAACTACGATACGGGAGGGCTTACC
ATCTGGCCCCAGTGCTGCAATGATACCGCGAGACCCACGCTCACCGGCTCCAGATTTATCAGCAATAAAC
CAGCCAGCCGGAAGGGCCGAGCGCAGAAGTGGTCCTGCAACTTTATCCGCCTCCATCCAGTCTATTAATT
GTTGCCGGGAAGCTAGAGTAAGTAGTTCGCCAGTTAATAGTTTGCGCAACGTTGTTGCCATTGCTACAGG
CATCGTGGTGTCACGCTCGTCGTTTGGTATGGCTTCATTCAGCTCCGGTTCCCAACGATCAAGGCGAGTT
ACATGATCCCCCATGTTGTGCAAAAAAGCGGTTAGCTCCTTCGGTCCTCCGATCGTTGTCAGAAGTAAGT
TGGCCGCAGTGTTATCACTCATGGTTATGGCAGCACTGCATAATTCTCTTACTGTCATGCCATCCGTAAG
ATGCTTTTCTGTGACTGGTGAGTACTCAACCAAGTCATTCTGAGAATAGTGTATGCGGCGACCGAGTTGC
TCTTGCCCGGCGTCAATACGGGATAATACCGCGCCACATAGCAGAACTTTAAAAGTGCTCATCATTGGAA
AACGTTCTTCGGGGCGAAAACTCTCAAGGATCTTACCGCTGTTGAGATCCAGTTCGATGTAACCCACTCG
TGCACCCAACTGATCTTCAGCATCTTTTACTTTCACCAGCGTTTCTGGGTGAGCAAAAACAGGAAGGCAA
AATGCCGCAAAAAAGGGAATAAGGGCGACACGGAAATGTTGAATACTCATACTCTTCCTTTTTCAATATT
ATTGAAGCATTTATCAGGGTTATTGTCTCATGAGCGGATACATATTTGAATGTATTTAGAAAAATAAACA
AATAGGGGTTCCGCGCACATTTCCCCGAAAAGTGCCACCTGATGCGGTGTGAAATACCGCACAGATGCGT
AAGGAGAAAATACCGCATCAGGGTCAGTCACAGTGGAGCCTAGCACTCACTCAGCGTGACGGCTCAGAGC
AGAATTCACGAGCCAGAAATAGTAACTTTTGCCTAAATCACAAATTGCAAAATTTAATTGCTTGCAAAAG
GTCACATGCTTATAATCAACTTTTTTAAAAATTTAAAATACTTTTTTATTTTTTATTTTTAAACATAAAT
GAAATAATTTATTTATTGTTTATGATTACCGAAACATAAAACCTGCTCAAGAAAAAGAAACTGTTTTGTC
CTTGGAAAAAAAGCACTACCTAGGAGCGGCCAAAATGCCGGCTTACATTTTATGTTAGCTGGTGGACTGA
CGCCAGAAAATGTTGGTGATGCGCTTAGATTAAATGGCGTTATTGGTGTTGATGTAAGCGGAGGTGTGGA
GACAAATGGTGTAAAAGACTCTAACAAAATAGCAAATTTCGTCAAAAATGCTAAGAAATAGGTTATTACT
GAGTAGTATTTATTTAAGTATTGTTTGTGCACTTGCCTGCAAGCCTTTTGAAAAGCAAGCATAAAAGATC
TAAACATAAAATCTGTAAAATAACAAGATGTAAAGATAATGCTAAATCATTTGGCTTTTTGATTGATTGT
ACAGGAAAATATACATCGCAGGGGGTTGACTTTTACCATTTCACCGCAATGGAATTAAACTTGTTGAAGA
GAATGTTCACAGGCGCATACGCTACAATGACCCGATTCTTGCTAGCCGAATTCCAGTCAGGCTGCTAGCA
CCAGAGCTACGTGACCGCAGGACTAGCTCCAGCTGAGCGACACGCGAACAGGTGTAGAGTCAGTCGTGCT
GCAAGGTCGCACTAATACGACTCACTATAGGG
Features (pLannotate 1.2.2; 11 found; start..end, strand, type, name):
    209..877     +  CDS            mUkG: mUkG is a basic (constitutively fluorescent) green fluorescent protein published in 2008, derived from Sarcophyton sp.. It has moderate acid sensitivity.
    932..1121    +  terminator     CYC1 terminator: S. cerevisiae CYC1; transcription terminator for CYC1
   1361..2936    +  gene           hphMX6: yeast selectable marker conferring hygromycin resistance
   2739..2936    +  terminator     TEF terminator: Ashbya gossypii TEF terminator
   3051..3639    -  rep_origin     ori: high-copy-number ColE1/pMB1/pBR322/pUC origin of replication
   3810..4670    -  CDS            AmpR: β-lactamase; bla; confers resistance to ampicillin, carbenicillin, and related antibiotics
   4671..4775    -  promoter       AmpR promoter: bla
   4802..4852    +  misc_feature   bom (fragment): basis of mobility region from pBR322
   4981..5150    -  misc_feature   CEN4 (fragment): S. cerevisiae CEN4 centromere
   5151..5577    +  rep_origin     ARS1 (fragment): S. cerevisiae autonomously replicating sequence ARS1
   5683..5701    +  promoter       T7 promoter: promoter for bacteriophage T7 RNA polymerase
