[The description below was written by a language model from this plasmid's Addgene catalogue record and pLannotate feature annotations shown in this document.]
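Description:
YP40 is a 5.7 kb yeast/E. coli shuttle vector built on the pRCVS6H backbone that expresses a green fluorescent reporter from a synthetic yeast promoter, designated promoter 40. In bacteria it is maintained through a ColE1/pUC-type origin and selected with ampicillin via the β-lactamase gene and its native promoter. The annotation describes this origin class as high-copy, whereas the catalogue entry lists the plasmid as low copy, a discrepancy the record does not resolve. In Saccharomyces cerevisiae the plasmid replicates through ARS1 and segregates through a CEN4 centromere element (both annotated as fragments), an arrangement that normally gives stable, near single-copy maintenance. Yeast selection relies on the hphMX6 cassette, which confers hygromycin resistance and ends in the Ashbya gossypii TEF terminator. A short fragment of the pBR322 bom region is also present.

The reporter cassette consists of a fluorescent protein coding sequence followed by the CYC1 transcription terminator. The catalogue calls the insert GFP, but the automated annotation matches the open reading frame to mUkG, a constitutively fluorescent green protein derived from the soft coral Sarcophyton, so "GFP" here may be a generic label. The synthetic promoter itself is not annotated in the feature table. It presumably lies in the unannotated stretch immediately upstream of the reporter, and on the circular map a T7 promoter sits just before that region, which could allow T7 polymerase-driven transcription in a bacterial host such as the listed BL21 strain. The insert was assembled by Gibson cloning. The construct appears to belong to a numbered series of synthetic promoter test plasmids, in which green fluorescence serves as a readout of promoter strength in yeast as part of work on expressing synthetic genetic elements across different host organisms.
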