Addgene plasmid #199981: YP40
Purpose: Yeast/E coli shuttle vector expressing GFP from synthetic yeast promoter 40
Depositing lab: Farren Isaacs. Depositing organization: Yale University. Publication: Cross-kingdom expression of synthetic genetic elements promotes discovery of metabolites in the human microbiome. Patel JR, Oh J, Wang S, Crawford JM, Isaacs FJ. Cell. 2022 Apr 28;185(9):1487-1505.e14. doi: 10.1016/j.cell.2022.03.008. Epub 2022 Apr 1. PubMed 35366417.
Backbone
  Vector backbone: pRCVS6H
  Vector type: Yeast Expression
  Selectable markers: Hygromycin
Growth in bacteria
  Bacterial resistance: Ampicillin, 100 μg/mL
  Growth temperature: 37°C
  Growth strain: BL21
  Copy number: Low Copy
Gene/Insert
  Gene/Insert name: GFP
  Species: Synthetic
  Cloning method: Gibson Cloning
Terms and licenses: Academic/Nonprofit Terms; Industry Terms: Not Available to Industry
How to cite: YP40 was a gift from Farren Isaacs (Addgene plasmid # 199981 ; http://n2t.net/addgene:199981 ; RRID:Addgene_199981)
