>Addgene plasmid #199981 | YP40 | depositor partial sequence | sequence record 387814 | Promoter Sequence
GCGTTTTTTTTTTTTTCCCCGCGCCCCTCCTTGAATAGCATGTGAGGGGGCGGTGACTGAAATTTACAGA
GGGGCTAATCCAAAAAAATTTTTTCTTTTTTTCCGTATAAAAGCCGATAGGGTGGGCGAAGGGGCGCAGG
TCCTTTTTAAAAAACCAAGCAACTGCTTTTTAAGTAACTAA
